Addgene plasmid #85041: pK237.U6-Chimeric-CAG-loxP-stop-loxP-hspCas9 (Supernova)
Purpose: This plasmid should be used for Cre/loxP-based Supernova-CRISPR/Cas9.
Depositing lab: Takuji Iwasato. Depositing organization: National Institute of Genetics. Publication: Supernova: A Versatile Vector System for Single-Cell Labeling and Gene Function Studies in vivo. Luo W, Mizuno H, Iwata R, Nakazawa S, Yasuda K, Itohara S, Iwasato T. Sci Rep. 2016 Oct 24;6:35747. doi: 10.1038/srep35747. PubMed 27775045.
Backbone
  Vector backbone: pX330-U6-Chimeric_BB-CBh-hSpCas9 (Addgene Plasmid #42230)
  Backbone size w/o insert (bp): 7968
  Total vector size (bp): 10782
  Vector type: Mammalian Expression, CRISPR
Growth in bacteria
  Bacterial resistance: Ampicillin, 100 μg/mL
  Growth temperature: 37°C
  Growth strain: DH5alpha
  Copy number: Unknown
Gene/Insert
  Gene/Insert name: loxP-stop-loxP
  Species: P1 phage, SV40
  Insert size (bp): 2814
  Cloning method: Restriction Enzyme; 5′ cloning site SnaBI (not destroyed); 3′ cloning site AgeI (not destroyed)
  Sequencing primers: 5′ caagtacgccccctattgacgtcaatgacggtaaat
Terms and licenses: Academic/Nonprofit Terms; Industry Terms: Not Available to Industry
How to cite: pK237.U6-Chimeric-CAG-loxP-stop-loxP-hspCas9 (Supernova) was a gift from Takuji Iwasato (Addgene plasmid # 85041 ; http://n2t.net/addgene:85041 ; RRID:Addgene_85041)
