[The description below was written by a language model from this plasmid's Addgene catalogue record and pLannotate feature annotations shown in this document.]
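Description:
pK237.U6-Chimeric-CAG-loxP-stop-loxP-hspCas9 (Supernova) is a 10.8 kb mammalian expression and CRISPR plasmid derived from pX330-U6-Chimeric_BB-CBh-hSpCas9. It is propagated in E. coli through a high-copy ColE1/pUC-type origin and selected with ampicillin (AmpR, β-lactamase). The backbone also retains a phage single-strand origin (annotated as M13 ori). A single AAV2 ITR lies downstream of the Cas9 cassette. With only one repeat annotated, the record gives no basis for treating this as an AAV packaging vector.

The plasmid carries two expression units. A human U6 RNA polymerase III promoter sits upstream of the S. pyogenes chimeric guide RNA scaffold. The gap between the two presumably corresponds to the guide cloning site of the parent vector, and the record names no specific target sequence. Downstream, a CAG promoter (CMV enhancer, chicken β-actin promoter and chimeric β-actin/β-globin intron) is followed by a floxed stop cassette. In this cassette, two same-orientation loxP sites flank spacer DNA (which the annotation software matches to yeast gene fragments) together with SV40 small t intron and SV40 polyadenylation sequences. The catalogue lists this 2.8 kb insert, cloned between SnaBI and AgeI, as being of P1 phage and SV40 origin. After the second loxP comes the humanised SpCas9 coding sequence (annotated in two contiguous halves) with a C-terminal nucleoplasmin NLS and a bGH poly(A) signal.

The stop cassette terminates transcription before Cas9, so the nuclease is made only in cells where Cre excises the floxed segment. The stated purpose is Cre/loxP-based Supernova-CRISPR/Cas9. Supernova is a vector system for single-cell labelling and gene function studies in vivo, and here it confines genome editing to Cre-expressing cells.
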