Features (pLannotate 1.2.2; 28 found; start..end, strand, type, name):
      1..241     +  promoter       U6 promoter: RNA polymerase III promoter for human U6 snRNA
    268..343     +  misc_RNA       gRNA scaffold: guide RNA scaffold for the Streptococcus pyogenes CRISPR/Cas9 system
    350..393     +  misc_RNA       gRNA scaffold (fragment): guide RNA scaffold for the Streptococcus pyogenes CRISPR/Cas9 system
    440..725     +  enhancer       CMV enhancer: human cytomegalovirus immediate early enhancer; contains an 18-bp deletion relative to the standard CMV enhancer
    728..1003    +  promoter       chicken β-actin promoter: No description available
   1004..2012    +  intron         chimeric intron: chimera between introns from chicken β-actin and rabbit β-globin
   2069..2102    +  protein_bind   loxP: Cre-mediated recombination occurs in the 8-bp core sequence (GCATACAT). Cre recombinase
   2114..2452    -  CDS            DED1 (fragment): DED1_YEAST - Also known as SPP81. Experimental evidence at protein level: Swiss-Prot protein existence level 1. ATP-binding RNA helicase involved in translation initiation. Remodels RNA in response to ADP and ATP concentrations by facilitating disruption, but also formation of RNA duplexes. Has weak ATP-dependent affinity for dsRNA, but strong ATP-dependent affinity for ssRNA. Acts as a virus host factor involved in the replication of the MBV and the L-A viruses by promoting the negative-strand RNA synthesis. May be involved in recognition of the preinitiation complex and DNA binding of the RN
   2448..2558    -  CDS            YO201_YEAST (fragment): Protein uncertain: Swiss-Prot protein existence level 5. From Saccharomyces cerevisiae (strain ATCC 204508 / S288c) (Baker's yeast).
   2560..2634    +  CDS            small t antigen (fragment): SV40 (simian virus 40) small t antigen
   2636..2701    +  intron         small t intron: SV40 (simian virus 40) small t antigen intron
   2831..2851    +  CDS            SV40 NLS: nuclear localization signal of SV40 (simian virus 40) large T antigen
   3170..3253    +  CDS            large T antigen (fragment): large T antigen from SV40 (simian virus 40)
   3276..3410    +  polyA_signal   SV40 poly(A) signal: SV40 polyadenylation signal
   3452..3485    +  protein_bind   loxP: Cre-mediated recombination occurs in the 8-bp core sequence (GCATACAT). Cre recombinase
   3488..3520    +  misc_feature   MCS (fragment): multiple cloning site
   3647..5248    +  CDS            Cas9(N): N-terminal portion of Streptococcus pyogenes Cas9 (Zetsche et al., 2015)
   5249..7747    +  CDS            Cas9(C): C-terminal portion of Streptococcus pyogenes Cas9 (Zetsche et al., 2015)
   7748..7795    +  CDS            nucleoplasmin NLS: bipartite nuclear localization signal from nucleoplasmin
   7829..7940    +  polyA_signal   bGH poly(A) signal: bovine growth hormone polyadenylation signal
   8045..8185    +  repeat_region  AAV2 ITR: inverted terminal repeat of adeno-associated virus serotype 2 inverted
   8190..8241    -  misc_feature   bom (fragment): basis of mobility region from pBR322
   8260..8640    +  rep_origin     M13 ori (sequence partly withheld): M13 bacteriophage origin of replication; arrow indicates direction of (+) strand synthesis
   8716..8765    -  misc_feature   bom (fragment): basis of mobility region from pBR322
   8867..8902    -  CDS            rop (fragment): Rop protein, which maintains plasmids at low copy number; rop
   8997..9101    +  promoter       AmpR promoter: bla
   9102..9962    +  CDS            AmpR: β-lactamase; bla; confers resistance to ampicillin, carbenicillin, and related antibiotics
  10133..10721   +  rep_origin     ori: high-copy-number ColE1/pMB1/pBR322/pUC origin of replication
>Addgene plasmid #85041 | pK237.U6-Chimeric-CAG-loxP-stop-loxP-hspCas9 (Supernova) | depositor full sequence | sequence record 167283 | pK237.U6-Chimeric-CAG-loxP-stop-loxP-hspCas9 (Supernova)  sequence 10782 bps
GAGGGCCTATTTCCCATGATTCCTTCATATTTGCATATACGATACAAGGCTGTTAGAGAGATAATTGGAA
TTAATTTGACTGTAAACACAAAGATATTAGTACAAAATACGTGACGTAGAAAGTAATAATTTCTTGGGTA
GTTTGCAGTTTTAAAATTATGTTTTAAAATGGACTATCATATGCTTACCGTAACTTGAAAGTATTTCGAT
TTCTTGGCTTTATATATCTTGTGGAAAGGACGAAACACCGGGTCTTCGAGAAGACCTGTTTTAGAGCTAG
AAATAGCAAGTTAAAATAAGGCTAGTCCGTTATCAACTTGAAAAAGTGGCACCGAGTCGGTGCTTTTTTG
TTTTAGAGCTAGAAATAGCAAGTTAAAATAAGGCTAGTCCGTTTTTAGCGCGTGCGCCAATTCTGCAGAC
AAATGGCTCTAGAGGTACCCGTTACATAACTTACGGTAAATGGCCCGCCTGGCTGACCGCCCAACGACCC
CCGCCCATTGACGTCAATAGTAACGCCAATAGGGACTTTCCATTGACGTCAATGGGTGGAGTATTTACGG
TAAACTGCCCACTTGGCAGTACATCAAGTGTATCATATGCCAAGTACGCCCCCTATTGACGTCAATGACG
GTAAATGGCCCGCCTGGCATTGTGCCCAGTACATGACCTTATGGGACTTTCCTACTTGGCAGTACATCTA
CGTATTAGTCATCGCTATTACCATGGGTCGAGGTGAGCCCCACGTTCTGCTTCACTCTCCCCATCTCCCC
CCCCTCCCCACCCCCAATTTTGTATTTATTTATTTTTTAATTATTTTGTGCAGCGATGGGGGCGGGGGGG
GGGGGGGCGCGCGCCAGGCGGGGCGGGGCGGGGCGAGGGGCGGGGCGGGGCGAGGCGGAGAGGTGCGGCG
GCAGCCAATCAGAGCGGCGCGCTCCGAAAGTTTCCTTTTATGGCGAGGCGGCGGCGGCGGCGGCCCTATA
AAAAGCGAAGCGCGCGGCGGGCGGGAGTCGCTGCGTTGCCTTCGCCCCGTGCCCCGCTCCGCGCCGCCTC
GCGCCGCCCGCCCCGGCTCTGACTGACCGCGTTACTCCCACAGGTGAGCGGGCGGGACGGCCCTTCTCCT
CCGGGCTGTAATTAGCGCTTGGTTTAATGACGGCTCGTTTCTTTTCTGTGGCTGCGTGAAAGCCTTAAAG
GGCTCCGGGAGGGCCCTTTGTGCGGGGGGGAGCGGCTCGGGGGGTGCGTGCGTGTGTGTGTGCGTGGGGA
GCGCCGCGTGCGGCCCGCGCTGCCCGGCGGCTGTGAGCGCTGCGGGCGCGGCGCGGGGCTTTGTGCGCTC
CGCGTGTGCGCGAGGGGAGCGCGGCCGGGGGCGGTGCCCCGCGGTGCGGGGGGGCTGCGAGGGGAACAAA
GGCTGCGTGCGGGGTGTGTGCGTGGGGGGGTGAGCAGGGGGTGTGGGCGCGGCGGTCGGGCTGTAACCCC
CCCCTGCACCCCCCTCCCCGAGTTGCTGAGCACGGCCCGGCTTCGGGTGCGGGGCTCCGTGCGGGGCGTG
GCGCGGGGCTCGCCGTGCCGGGCGGGGGGTGGCGGCAGGTGGGGGTGCCGGGCGGGGCGGGGCCGCCTCG
GGCCGGGGAGGGCTCGGGGGAGGGGCGCGGCGGCCCCGGAGCGCCGGCGGCTGTCGAGGCGCGGCGAGCC
GCAGCCATTGCCTTTTATGGTAATCGTGCGAGAGGGCGCAGGGACTTCCTTTGTCCCAAATCTGGCGGAG
CCGAAATCTGGGAGGCGCCGCCGCACCCCCTCTAGCGGGCGCGGGCGAAGCGGTGCGGCGCCGGCAGGAA
GGAAATGGGCGGGGAGGGCCTTCGTGCGTCGCCGCGCCGCCGTCCCCTTCTCCATCTCCAGCCTCGGGGC
TGCCGCAGGGGGACGGCTGCCTTCGGGGGGGACGGGGCAGGGCGGGGTTCGGCTTCTGGCGTGTGACCGG
CGGCTCTAGAGCCTCTGCTAACCATGTTCATGCCTTCTTCTTTTTCCTACAGCTCCTGGGCAACGTGCTG
GTTGTTGTGCTGTCTCATCATTTTGGCAAAGAATTCTAATAACTTCGTATAGCATACATTATACGAAGTT
ATATTAAGGGTTCCGGATCCTCGGGGACACCAAATATGGCGATCTCGGCCTTTTCGTTTCTTGGAGCTGG
GACATGTTTGCCATCGATCCATCTACCACCAGAACGGCCGTTAGATCTGCTGCCACCGTTGTTTCCACCG
AAGAAACCACCGTTGCCGTAACCACCACGACGGTTGTTGCTAAAGAAGCTGCCACCGCCACGGCCACCGT
TGTAGCCGCCGTTGTTGTTATTGTAGTTGCTACTGTTATTTCTGGCACTTCTTGGTTTTCCTCTTAAGTG
AGGAGGAACATAACCATTCTCGTTGTTGTCGTTGATGCTTAAATTTTGCACTTGTTCGCTCAGTTCAGCC
ATAATATGAAATGCTTTTCTTGTTGTTCTTACGGAATACCACTTGCCACCTATCACCACAACTAACTTTT
TCCCGTTCCTCCATCTCTTTTATATTTTTTTTCTCGAGGGATCTTTGTGAAGGAACCTTACTTCTGTGGT
GTGACATAATTGGACAAACTACCTACAGAGATTTAAAGCTCTAAGGTAAATATAAAATTTTTAAGTGTAT
AATGTGTTAAACTACTGATTCTAATTGTTTGTGTATTTTAGATTCCAACCTATGGAACTGATGAATGGGA
GCAGTGGTGGAATGCCTTTAATGAGGAAAACCTGTTTTGCTCAGAAGAAATGCCATCTAGTGATGATGAG
GCTACTGCTGACTCTCAACATTCTACTCCTCCAAAAAAGAAGAGAAAGGTAGAAGACCCCAAGGACTTTC
CTTCAGAATTGCTAAGTTTTTTGAGTCATGCTGTGTTTAGTAATAGAACTCTTGCTTGCTTTGCTATTTA
CACCACAAAGGAAAAAGCTGCACTGCTATACAAGAAAATTATGGAAAAATATTCTGTAACCTTTATAAGT
AGGCATAACAGTTATAATCATAACATACTGTTTTTTCTTACTCCACACAGGCATAGAGTGTCTGCTATTA
ATAACTATGCTCAAAAATTGTGTACCTTTAGCTTTTTAATTTGTAAAGGGGTTAATAAGGAATATTTGAT
GTATAGTGCCTTGACTAGAGATCATAATCAGCCATACCACATTTGTAGAGGTTTTACTTGCTTTAAAAAA
CCTCCCACACCTCCCCCTGAACCTGAAACATAAAATGAATGCAATTGTTGTTGTTAACTTGTTTATTGCA
GCTTATAATGGTTACAAATAAAGCAATAGCATCACAAATTTCACAAATAAAGCATTTTTTTCACTGCATT
CTAGTTGTGGTTTGTCCAAACTCATCAATGTATCTTATCATGTCTGGATCTGACATGGTAAGTAAGCTTG
GGCTGCAGGTCGAGGGACCTAATAACTTCGTATAGCATACATTATACGAAGTTATATGTCGACGGTACCG
CGGGCCCGGGATCCACCGGTGCCACCATGGACTATAAGGACCACGACGGAGACTACAAGGATCATGATAT
TGATTACAAAGACGATGACGATAAGATGGCCCCAAAGAAGAAGCGGAAGGTCGGTATCCACGGAGTCCCA
GCAGCCGACAAGAAGTACAGCATCGGCCTGGACATCGGCACCAACTCTGTGGGCTGGGCCGTGATCACCG
ACGAGTACAAGGTGCCCAGCAAGAAATTCAAGGTGCTGGGCAACACCGACCGGCACAGCATCAAGAAGAA
CCTGATCGGAGCCCTGCTGTTCGACAGCGGCGAAACAGCCGAGGCCACCCGGCTGAAGAGAACCGCCAGA
AGAAGATACACCAGACGGAAGAACCGGATCTGCTATCTGCAAGAGATCTTCAGCAACGAGATGGCCAAGG
TGGACGACAGCTTCTTCCACAGACTGGAAGAGTCCTTCCTGGTGGAAGAGGATAAGAAGCACGAGCGGCA
CCCCATCTTCGGCAACATCGTGGACGAGGTGGCCTACCACGAGAAGTACCCCACCATCTACCACCTGAGA
AAGAAACTGGTGGACAGCACCGACAAGGCCGACCTGCGGCTGATCTATCTGGCCCTGGCCCACATGATCA
AGTTCCGGGGCCACTTCCTGATCGAGGGCGACCTGAACCCCGACAACAGCGACGTGGACAAGCTGTTCAT
CCAGCTGGTGCAGACCTACAACCAGCTGTTCGAGGAAAACCCCATCAACGCCAGCGGCGTGGACGCCAAG
GCCATCCTGTCTGCCAGACTGAGCAAGAGCAGACGGCTGGAAAATCTGATCGCCCAGCTGCCCGGCGAGA
AGAAGAATGGCCTGTTCGGAAACCTGATTGCCCTGAGCCTGGGCCTGACCCCCAACTTCAAGAGCAACTT
CGACCTGGCCGAGGATGCCAAACTGCAGCTGAGCAAGGACACCTACGACGACGACCTGGACAACCTGCTG
GCCCAGATCGGCGACCAGTACGCCGACCTGTTTCTGGCCGCCAAGAACCTGTCCGACGCCATCCTGCTGA
GCGACATCCTGAGAGTGAACACCGAGATCACCAAGGCCCCCCTGAGCGCCTCTATGATCAAGAGATACGA
CGAGCACCACCAGGACCTGACCCTGCTGAAAGCTCTCGTGCGGCAGCAGCTGCCTGAGAAGTACAAAGAG
ATTTTCTTCGACCAGAGCAAGAACGGCTACGCCGGCTACATTGACGGCGGAGCCAGCCAGGAAGAGTTCT
ACAAGTTCATCAAGCCCATCCTGGAAAAGATGGACGGCACCGAGGAACTGCTCGTGAAGCTGAACAGAGA
GGACCTGCTGCGGAAGCAGCGGACCTTCGACAACGGCAGCATCCCCCACCAGATCCACCTGGGAGAGCTG
CACGCCATTCTGCGGCGGCAGGAAGATTTTTACCCATTCCTGAAGGACAACCGGGAAAAGATCGAGAAGA
TCCTGACCTTCCGCATCCCCTACTACGTGGGCCCTCTGGCCAGGGGAAACAGCAGATTCGCCTGGATGAC
CAGAAAGAGCGAGGAAACCATCACCCCCTGGAACTTCGAGGAAGTGGTGGACAAGGGCGCTTCCGCCCAG
AGCTTCATCGAGCGGATGACCAACTTCGATAAGAACCTGCCCAACGAGAAGGTGCTGCCCAAGCACAGCC
TGCTGTACGAGTACTTCACCGTGTATAACGAGCTGACCAAAGTGAAATACGTGACCGAGGGAATGAGAAA
GCCCGCCTTCCTGAGCGGCGAGCAGAAAAAGGCCATCGTGGACCTGCTGTTCAAGACCAACCGGAAAGTG
ACCGTGAAGCAGCTGAAAGAGGACTACTTCAAGAAAATCGAGTGCTTCGACTCCGTGGAAATCTCCGGCG
TGGAAGATCGGTTCAACGCCTCCCTGGGCACATACCACGATCTGCTGAAAATTATCAAGGACAAGGACTT
CCTGGACAATGAGGAAAACGAGGACATTCTGGAAGATATCGTGCTGACCCTGACACTGTTTGAGGACAGA
GAGATGATCGAGGAACGGCTGAAAACCTATGCCCACCTGTTCGACGACAAAGTGATGAAGCAGCTGAAGC
GGCGGAGATACACCGGCTGGGGCAGGCTGAGCCGGAAGCTGATCAACGGCATCCGGGACAAGCAGTCCGG
CAAGACAATCCTGGATTTCCTGAAGTCCGACGGCTTCGCCAACAGAAACTTCATGCAGCTGATCCACGAC
GACAGCCTGACCTTTAAAGAGGACATCCAGAAAGCCCAGGTGTCCGGCCAGGGCGATAGCCTGCACGAGC
ACATTGCCAATCTGGCCGGCAGCCCCGCCATTAAGAAGGGCATCCTGCAGACAGTGAAGGTGGTGGACGA
GCTCGTGAAAGTGATGGGCCGGCACAAGCCCGAGAACATCGTGATCGAAATGGCCAGAGAGAACCAGACC
ACCCAGAAGGGACAGAAGAACAGCCGCGAGAGAATGAAGCGGATCGAAGAGGGCATCAAAGAGCTGGGCA
GCCAGATCCTGAAAGAACACCCCGTGGAAAACACCCAGCTGCAGAACGAGAAGCTGTACCTGTACTACCT
GCAGAATGGGCGGGATATGTACGTGGACCAGGAACTGGACATCAACCGGCTGTCCGACTACGATGTGGAC
CATATCGTGCCTCAGAGCTTTCTGAAGGACGACTCCATCGACAACAAGGTGCTGACCAGAAGCGACAAGA
ACCGGGGCAAGAGCGACAACGTGCCCTCCGAAGAGGTCGTGAAGAAGATGAAGAACTACTGGCGGCAGCT
GCTGAACGCCAAGCTGATTACCCAGAGAAAGTTCGACAATCTGACCAAGGCCGAGAGAGGCGGCCTGAGC
GAACTGGATAAGGCCGGCTTCATCAAGAGACAGCTGGTGGAAACCCGGCAGATCACAAAGCACGTGGCAC
AGATCCTGGACTCCCGGATGAACACTAAGTACGACGAGAATGACAAGCTGATCCGGGAAGTGAAAGTGAT
CACCCTGAAGTCCAAGCTGGTGTCCGATTTCCGGAAGGATTTCCAGTTTTACAAAGTGCGCGAGATCAAC
AACTACCACCACGCCCACGACGCCTACCTGAACGCCGTCGTGGGAACCGCCCTGATCAAAAAGTACCCTA
AGCTGGAAAGCGAGTTCGTGTACGGCGACTACAAGGTGTACGACGTGCGGAAGATGATCGCCAAGAGCGA
GCAGGAAATCGGCAAGGCTACCGCCAAGTACTTCTTCTACAGCAACATCATGAACTTTTTCAAGACCGAG
ATTACCCTGGCCAACGGCGAGATCCGGAAGCGGCCTCTGATCGAGACAAACGGCGAAACCGGGGAGATCG
TGTGGGATAAGGGCCGGGATTTTGCCACCGTGCGGAAAGTGCTGAGCATGCCCCAAGTGAATATCGTGAA
AAAGACCGAGGTGCAGACAGGCGGCTTCAGCAAAGAGTCTATCCTGCCCAAGAGGAACAGCGATAAGCTG
ATCGCCAGAAAGAAGGACTGGGACCCTAAGAAGTACGGCGGCTTCGACAGCCCCACCGTGGCCTATTCTG
TGCTGGTGGTGGCCAAAGTGGAAAAGGGCAAGTCCAAGAAACTGAAGAGTGTGAAAGAGCTGCTGGGGAT
CACCATCATGGAAAGAAGCAGCTTCGAGAAGAATCCCATCGACTTTCTGGAAGCCAAGGGCTACAAAGAA
GTGAAAAAGGACCTGATCATCAAGCTGCCTAAGTACTCCCTGTTCGAGCTGGAAAACGGCCGGAAGAGAA
TGCTGGCCTCTGCCGGCGAACTGCAGAAGGGAAACGAACTGGCCCTGCCCTCCAAATATGTGAACTTCCT
GTACCTGGCCAGCCACTATGAGAAGCTGAAGGGCTCCCCCGAGGATAATGAGCAGAAACAGCTGTTTGTG
GAACAGCACAAGCACTACCTGGACGAGATCATCGAGCAGATCAGCGAGTTCTCCAAGAGAGTGATCCTGG
CCGACGCTAATCTGGACAAAGTGCTGTCCGCCTACAACAAGCACCGGGATAAGCCCATCAGAGAGCAGGC
CGAGAATATCATCCACCTGTTTACCCTGACCAATCTGGGAGCCCCTGCCGCCTTCAAGTACTTTGACACC
ACCATCGACCGGAAGAGGTACACCAGCACCAAAGAGGTGCTGGACGCCACCCTGATCCACCAGAGCATCA
CCGGCCTGTACGAGACACGGATCGACCTGTCTCAGCTGGGAGGCGACAAAAGGCCGGCGGCCACGAAAAA
GGCCGGCCAGGCAAAAAAGAAAAAGTAAGAATTCCTAGAGCTCGCTGATCAGCCTCGACTGTGCCTTCTA
GTTGCCAGCCATCTGTTGTTTGCCCCTCCCCCGTGCCTTCCTTGACCCTGGAAGGTGCCACTCCCACTGT
CCTTTCCTAATAAAATGAGGAAATTGCATCGCATTGTCTGAGTAGGTGTCATTCTATTCTGGGGGGTGGG
GTGGGGCAGGACAGCAAGGGGGAGGATTGGGAAGAGAATAGCAGGCATGCTGGGGAGCGGCCGCAGGAAC
CCCTAGTGATGGAGTTGGCCACTCCCTCTCTGCGCGCTCGCTCGCTCACTGAGGCCGGGCGACCAAAGGT
CGCCCGACGCCCGGGCTTTGCCCGGGCGGCCTCAGTGAGCGAGCGAGCGCGCAGCTGCCTGCAGGGGCGC
CTGATGCGGTATTTTCTCCTTACGCATCTGTGCGGTATTTCACACCGCATA
[142 nt withheld, positions 8242-8383]
C
[141 nt withheld, positions 8385-8525]
CCTTTGACGTTGGAGTCCACGTTCTTT
[37 nt withheld, positions 8553-8589]
ACCCTATCTCGGGCTATTCTTTTGATTTATAAGGGATTTTGCCGATTTCGGCCTATTGGTTAAAAAATGA
GCTGATTTAACAAAAATTTAACGCGAATTTTAACAAAATATTAACGTTTACAATTTTATGGTGCACTCTC
AGTACAATCTGCTCTGATGCCGCATAGTTAAGCCAGCCCCGACACCCGCCAACACCCGCTGACGCGCCCT
GACGGGCTTGTCTGCTCCCGGCATCCGCTTACAGACAAGCTGTGACCGTCTCCGGGAGCTGCATGTGTCA
GAGGTTTTCACCGTCATCACCGAAACGCGCGAGACGAAAGGGCCTCGTGATACGCCTATTTTTATAGGTT
AATGTCATGATAATAATGGTTTCTTAGACGTCAGGTGGCACTTTTCGGGGAAATGTGCGCGGAACCCCTA
TTTGTTTATTTTTCTAAATACATTCAAATATGTATCCGCTCATGAGACAATAACCCTGATAAATGCTTCA
ATAATATTGAAAAAGGAAGAGTATGAGTATTCAACATTTCCGTGTCGCCCTTATTCCCTTTTTTGCGGCA
TTTTGCCTTCCTGTTTTTGCTCACCCAGAAACGCTGGTGAAAGTAAAAGATGCTGAAGATCAGTTGGGTG
CACGAGTGGGTTACATCGAACTGGATCTCAACAGCGGTAAGATCCTTGAGAGTTTTCGCCCCGAAGAACG
TTTTCCAATGATGAGCACTTTTAAAGTTCTGCTATGTGGCGCGGTATTATCCCGTATTGACGCCGGGCAA
GAGCAACTCGGTCGCCGCATACACTATTCTCAGAATGACTTGGTTGAGTACTCACCAGTCACAGAAAAGC
ATCTTACGGATGGCATGACAGTAAGAGAATTATGCAGTGCTGCCATAACCATGAGTGATAACACTGCGGC
CAACTTACTTCTGACAACGATCGGAGGACCGAAGGAGCTAACCGCTTTTTTGCACAACATGGGGGATCAT
GTAACTCGCCTTGATCGTTGGGAACCGGAGCTGAATGAAGCCATACCAAACGACGAGCGTGACACCACGA
TGCCTGTAGCAATGGCAACAACGTTGCGCAAACTATTAACTGGCGAACTACTTACTCTAGCTTCCCGGCA
ACAATTAATAGACTGGATGGAGGCGGATAAAGTTGCAGGACCACTTCTGCGCTCGGCCCTTCCGGCTGGC
TGGTTTATTGCTGATAAATCTGGAGCCGGTGAGCGTGGAAGCCGCGGTATCATTGCAGCACTGGGGCCAG
ATGGTAAGCCCTCCCGTATCGTAGTTATCTACACGACGGGGAGTCAGGCAACTATGGATGAACGAAATAG
ACAGATCGCTGAGATAGGTGCCTCACTGATTAAGCATTGGTAACTGTCAGACCAAGTTTACTCATATATA
CTTTAGATTGATTTAAAACTTCATTTTTAATTTAAAAGGATCTAGGTGAAGATCCTTTTTGATAATCTCA
TGACCAAAATCCCTTAACGTGAGTTTTCGTTCCACTGAGCGTCAGACCCCGTAGAAAAGATCAAAGGATC
TTCTTGAGATCCTTTTTTTCTGCGCGTAATCTGCTGCTTGCAAACAAAAAAACCACCGCTACCAGCGGTG
GTTTGTTTGCCGGATCAAGAGCTACCAACTCTTTTTCCGAAGGTAACTGGCTTCAGCAGAGCGCAGATAC
CAAATACTGTCCTTCTAGTGTAGCCGTAGTTAGGCCACCACTTCAAGAACTCTGTAGCACCGCCTACATA
CCTCGCTCTGCTAATCCTGTTACCAGTGGCTGCTGCCAGTGGCGATAAGTCGTGTCTTACCGGGTTGGAC
TCAAGACGATAGTTACCGGATAAGGCGCAGCGGTCGGGCTGAACGGGGGGTTCGTGCACACAGCCCAGCT
TGGAGCGAACGACCTACACCGAACTGAGATACCTACAGCGTGAGCTATGAGAAAGCGCCACGCTTCCCGA
AGGGAGAAAGGCGGACAGGTATCCGGTAAGCGGCAGGGTCGGAACAGGAGAGCGCACGAGGGAGCTTCCA
GGGGGAAACGCCTGGTATCTTTATAGTCCTGTCGGGTTTCGCCACCTCTGACTTGAGCGTCGATTTTTGT
GATGCTCGTCAGGGGGGCGGAGCCTATGGAAAAACGCCAGCAACGCGGCCTTTTTACGGTTCCTGGCCTT
TTGCTGGCCTTTTGCTCACATGT
