>Addgene plasmid #85041 | pK237.U6-Chimeric-CAG-loxP-stop-loxP-hspCas9 (Supernova) | addgene partial sequence | sequence record 167267 | EBV-rev 5'-GTGGTTTGTCCAAACTCATC-3'
GGATCTGACATGGTAAGTAAGCTTGGGCTGCAGGTCGAGGGACCTAATAACTTCGTATAGCATACATTAT
ACGAAGTTATATGTCGACGGTACCGCGGGCCCGGGATCCACCGGTGCCACCATGGACTATAAGGACCACG
ACGGAGACTACAAGGATCATGATATTGATTACAAAGACGATGACGATAAGATGGCCCCAAAGAAGAAGCG
GAAGGTCGGTATCCACGGAGTCCCAGCAGCCGACAAGAAGTACAGCATCGGCCTGGACATCGGCACCAAC
TCTGTGGGCTGGGCCGTGATCACCGACGAGTACAAGGTGCCCAGCAAGAAATTCAAGGTGCTGGGCAACA
CCGACCGGCACAGCATCAAGAAGAACCTGATCGGAGCCCTGCTGTTCGACAGCGGCGAAACAGCCGAGGC
CACCCGGCTGAAGAGAACCGCCAGAAGAAGATACACCAGACGGAAGAACCGGATCTGCTATCTGCAAGAG
ATCTTCAGCAACGAGATGGCCAAGGTGGACGACAGCTTCTTCCACAGACTGGAAGAGTCCTTCCTGGTGG
AAGAGGATAAGAAGCACGAGCGGCACCCCATCTTCGGCAACATCGTGGACGAGGTGGCCTACCACGAGAA
GTACCCCACCATCTACCACCTGAGAAAGAAACTGGTGGACAGCACCGACAAGGCCGACCTGCGGCTGATC
TATCTGGCCCTGGCCCACATGATCAAGTTCCGGGGCCACTTCCTGATCGAGGGCGACCTGAACCCCGACA
ACAGCGACGTGGACAAGCTGTTCATCCAGCTGGTGCAGACCTACAACCAGCTGTTCGAGGAAAACCCCAT
CAACGCCAGCGGCGTGGACGCCAAGGCCATCCTGTCTGCCAGACTGAGCAAGAGCA
