>Addgene plasmid #85041 | pK237.U6-Chimeric-CAG-loxP-stop-loxP-hspCas9 (Supernova) | addgene partial sequence | sequence record 167269 | pCAX-F 5'-CAGCTCCTGGGCAACGTGC-3'
TCATTTTGGCAAAGAATTCTAATAACTTCGTATAGCATACATTATACGAAGTTATATTAAGGGTTCCGGA
TCCTCGGGGACACCAAATATGGCGATCTCGGCCTTTTCGTTTCTTGGAGCTGGGACATGTTTGCCATCGA
TCCATCTACCACCAGAACGGCCGTTAGATCTGCTGCCACCGTTGTTTCCACCGAAGAAACCACCGTTGCC
GTAACCACCACGACGGTTGTTGCTAAAGAAGCTGCCACCGCCACGGCCACCGTTGTAGCCGCCGTTGTTG
TTATTGTAGTTGCTACTGTTATTTCTGGCACTTCTTGGTTTTCCTCTTAAGTGAGGAGGAACATAACCAT
TCTCGTTGTTGTCGTTGATGCTTAAATTTTGCACTTGTTCGCTCAGTTCAGCCATAATATGAAATGCTTT
TCTTGTTGTTCTTACGGAATACCACTTGCCACCTATCACCACAACTAACTTTTTCCCGTTCCTCCATCTC
TTTTATATTTTTTTTCTCGAGGGATCTTTGTGAAGGAACCTTACTTCTGTGGTGTGACATAATTGGACAA
ACTACCTACAGAGATTTAAAGCTCTAAGGTAAATATAAAATTTTTAAGTGTATAATGTGTTAAACTACTG
ATTCTAATTGTTTGTGTATTTTAGATTCCAACCTATGGAACTGATGAATGGGAGCAGTGGTGGAATGCCT
TTAATGAGGAAAACCTGTTTTGCTCAGAAGAAATGCCATCTAGTGATGATGAGGCTACTGCTGACTCTCA
ACATTCTACTCCTCCAAAAAAGAAGAGAAAGGTAGAAGACCCCAAGGACTTTCCTTCAGAATTGCTAAGT
TTTTTGAGTCATGCTGTGTTTAGTAATAGAACTCTTGCTTGCTTTGCTATTTACACCACAAAGGAAAAAG
CTGCACTGCTATACAAGAAAATTATGGAAAAATATTCTGTAACCTTTATAAGTAGGCATAACAGTTATAA
TCATAACATACTGTTTTTTCTTACTCCACA
