>Addgene plasmid #85041 | pK237.U6-Chimeric-CAG-loxP-stop-loxP-hspCas9 (Supernova) | addgene partial sequence | sequence record 167277 | pBR322ori-F 5'-GGGAAACGCCTGGTATCTTT-3'
GGGTTTCGCCACCTCTGACTTGAGCGTCGATTTTTGTGATGCTCGTCAGGGGGGCGGAGCCTATGGAAAA
ACGCCAGCAACGCGGCCTTTTTACGGTTCCTGGCCTTTTGCTGGCCTTTTGCTCACATGTGAGGGCCTAT
TTCCCATGATTCCTTCATATTTGCATATACGATACAAGGCTGTTAGAGAGATAATTGGAATTAATTTGAC
TGTAAACACAAAGATATTAGTACAAAATACGTGACGTAGAAAGTAATAATTTCTTGGGTAGTTTGCAGTT
TTAAAATTATGTTTTAAAATGGACTATCATATGCTTACCGTAACTTGAAAGTATTTCGATTTCTTGGCTT
TATATATCTTGTGGAAAGGACGAAACACCGGGTCTTCGAGAAGACCTGTTTTAGAGCTAGAAATAGCAAG
TTAAAATAAGGCTAGTCCGTTATCAACTTGAAAAAGTGGCACCGAGTCGGTGCTTTTTTGTTTTAGAGCT
AGAAATAGCAAGTTAAAATAAGGCTAGTCCGTTTTTAGCGCGTGCGCCAATTCTGCAGACAAATGGCTCT
AGAGGTACCCGTTACATAACTTACGGTAAATGGCCCGCCTGGCTGACCGCCCAACGACCCCCGCCCATTG
ACGTCAATAGTAACGCCAATAGGGACTTTCCATTGACGTCAATGGGTGGAGTATTTACGGTAAACTGCCC
ACTTGGCAGTACATCAAGTGTATCATATGCCAAGTACGCCCCCTATTGACGTCAATGACGGTAAATGGCC
CGCCTGGCATTGTGCCCAGTACATGACCTTATGGGACTTTCCTACTTGGCAGTACATCTACGTATTAGTC
ATCGCTATTACCATGGGTCGAGGTGAGCCCCACGTT
