>Addgene plasmid #85041 | pK237.U6-Chimeric-CAG-loxP-stop-loxP-hspCas9 (Supernova) | addgene partial sequence | sequence record 167281 | BGH-rev 5'-TAGAAGGCACAGTCGAGG-3'
GAATTCTTACTTTTTCTTTTTTGCCTGGCCGGCCTTTTTCGTGGCCGCCGGCCTTTTGTCGCCTCCCAGC
TGAGACAGGTCGATCCGTGTCTCGTACAGGCCGGTGATGCTCTGGTGGATCAGGGTGGCGTCCAGCACCT
CTTTGGTGCTGGTGTACCTCTTCCGGTCGATGGTGGTGTCAAAGTACTTGAAGGCGGCAGGGGCTCCCAG
ATTGGTCAGGGTAAACAGGTGGATGATATTCTCGGCCTGCTCTCTGATGGGCTTATCCCGGTGCTTGTTG
TAGGCGGACAGCACTTTGTCCAGATTAGCGTCGGCCAGGATCACTCTCTTGGAGAACTCGCTGATCTGCT
CGATGATCTCGTCCAGGTAGTGCTTGTGCTGTTCCACAAACAGCTGTTTCTGCTCATTATCCTCGGGGGA
GCCCTTCAGCTTCTCATAGTGGCTGGCCAGGTACAGGAAGTTCACATATTTGGAGGGCAGGGCCAGTTCG
TTTCCCTTCTGCAGTTCGCCGGCAGAGGCCAGCATTCTCTTCCGGCCGTTTTCCAGCTCGAACAGGGAGT
ACTTAGGCAGCTTGATGATCAGGTCCTTTTTCACTTCTTTGTAGCCCTTGGCTTCCAGAAAGTCGATGGG
ATTCTTCTCGAAGCTGCTTCTTTCCATGATGGTGATCCCCAGCAGCTCTTTCACACTCTTCAGTTTCTTG
GACTTGCCCTTTTCCACTTTGGCCACCACCAGCACAGAATAGGCCACGGTGGGGCTGTCGAAGCCGCCGT
ACTTCTTAGGGTCCCAGTCCTTCTTTCTGGCGATCAGCTTATCGCTGTTCCTCTTGGGCAGGATAGACTC
TTTGCTGAAGCCGCCTGTCTGCACCTCGGTCTTTTTCACGATATTCACTTGGGGCATGCTCAGCACTTTC
CGCACGGTGGCAAAATCCCGGCCCTTATCCCACACGATCTCCCCGGTTTCGCCGTTTGTCTCGATCAGAG
GCCGCTTCCGGATCTCGCCGTTGGCCAGGGTAATCTCGGTCTTGAAAAA
